>Addgene plasmid #159306 | FRP1931 | addgene full sequence | sequence record 311203 | Addgene NGS Result
ATTTAGGTGACACTATAGAACGCGGCCGCCAGCTGAAGCTTCGTACGCTGCAGGTCGACGGATCGGTGAC
GGTGCTGGTTTAATTAACATGGTTTCCAAGGGTGAAGAATTGATCAAAGAAAACATGAGAATGAAGGTCG
TTATGGAAGGTTCTGTTAACGGTCATCAATTCAAGTGTACTGGTGAAGGTGAAGGTAATCCTTATATGGG
TACTCAAACCATGAGAATCAAAGTCATTGAAGGTGGTCCATTGCCATTCGCTTTTGATATTTTGGCTACC
TCTTTCATGTACGGTTCCAGAACTTTCATTAAGTACCCAAAGGGTATCCCAGACTTCTTCAAACAATCTT
TTCCAGAAGGTTTCACCTGGGAAAGAGTTACTAGATACGAAGATGGTGGTGTTGTTACCGTTATGCAAGA
TACTTCTTTGGAAGATGGTTGCTTGGTTTACCACGTTCAAGTTAGAGGTGTTAACTTTCCATCTAACGGT
CCAGTCATGCAAAAAAAGACAAAAGGTTGGGAACCTAACACCGAAATGATGTATCCAGCTGATGGTGGTT
TGAGAGGTTATACTCATATGGCTTTGAAAGTTGACGGTGGTGGTCATTTGTCTTGTTCTTTTGTTACTAC
CTACAGATCCAAAAAGACCGTCGGTAACATTAAGATGCCAGGTATTCATGCTGTTGACCACAGATTGGAA
AGATTAGAAGAATCCGACAACGAAATGTTCGTCGTTCAAAGAGAACACGCTGTTGCTAAATTTGCTGGTT
TGGGTGGTGGTATGGATGAATTATACAAGTGAGGCGCGCCACTTCTAAATAAGCGAATTTCTTATGATTT
ATGATTTTTATTATTAAATAAGTTATAAAAAAAATAAGTGTATACAAATTTTAAAGTGACTCTTAGGTTT
TAAAACGAAAATTCTTATTCTTGAGTAACTCTTTCCTGTAGGTCAGGTTGCTTTCTCAGGTATAGTATGA
GGTCGCTCTTATTGACCACACCTCTACCGGCAGATCCGCTAGGGATAACAGGGTAATATAGATCTGTTTA
GCTTGCCTCGTCCCCGCCGGGTCACCCGGCCAGCGACATGGAGGCCCAGAATACCCTCCTTGACAGTCTT
GACGTGCGCAGCTCAGGGGCATGATGTGACTGTCGCCCGTACATTTAGCCCATACATCCCCATGTATAAT
CATTTGCATCCATACATTTTGATGGCCGCACGGCGCGAAGCAAAAATTACGGCTCCTCGCTGCAGACCTG
CGAGCAGGGAAACGCTCCCCTCACAGACGCGTTGAATTGTCCCCACGCCGCGCCCCTGTAGAGAAATATA
AAAGGTTAGGATTTGCCACTGAGGTTCTTCTTTCATATACTTCCTTTTAAAATCTTGCTAGGATACAGTT
CTCACATCACATCCGAACATAAACAACCATGGGTAAGGAAAAGACTCACGTTTCGAGGCCGCGATTAAAT
TCCAACATGGATGCTGATTTATATGGGTATAAATGGGCTCGCGATAATGTCGGGCAATCAGGTGCGACAA
TCTATCGATTGTATGGGAAGCCCGATGCGCCAGAGTTGTTTCTGAAACATGGCAAAGGTAGCGTTGCCAA
TGATGTTACAGATGAGATGGTCAGACTAAACTGGCTGACGGAATTTATGCCTCTTCCGACCATCAAGCAT
TTTATCCGTACTCCTGATGATGCATGGTTACTCACCACTGCGATCCCCGGCAAAACAGCATTCCAGGTAT
TAGAAGAATATCCTGATTCAGGTGAAAATATTGTTGATGCGCTGGCAGTGTTCCTGCGCCGGTTGCATTC
GATTCCTGTTTGTAATTGTCCTTTTAACAGCGATCGCGTATTTCGTCTCGCTCAGGCGCAATCACGAATG
AATAACGGTTTGGTTGATGCGAGTGATTTTGATGACGAGCGTAATGGCTGGCCTGTTGAACAAGTCTGGA
AAGAAATGCATAAGCTTTTGCCATTCTCACCGGATTCAGTCGTCACTCATGGTGATTTCTCACTTGATAA
CCTTATTTTTGACGAGGGGAAATTAATAGGTTGTATTGATGTTGGACGAGTCGGAATCGCAGACCGATAC
CAGGATCTTGCCATCCTATGGAACTGCCTCGGTGAGTTTTCTCCTTCATTACAGAAACGGCTTTTTCAAA
AATATGGTATTGATAATCCTGATATGAATAAATTGCAGTTTCATTTGATGCTCGATGAGTTTTTCTAATC
AGTACTGACAATAAAAAGATTCTTGTTTTCAAGAACTTGTCATTTGTATAGTTTTTTTATATTGTAGTTG
TTCTATTTTAATCAAATGTTAGCGTGATTTATATTTTTTTTCGCCTCGACATCATCTGCCCAGATGCGAA
GTTAAGTGCGCAGAAAGTAATATCATGCGTCAATCGTATGTGAATGCTGGTCGCTATACTGCTGTCGATT
CGATACTAACGCCGCCATCCAGTTTAAACGAGCTCGAATTCATCGATGATATCAGATCCACTAGTGGCCT
ATGCGGCCGCGGATCTGCCGGTCTCCCTATAGTGAGTCGTATTAATTTCGATAAGCCAGGTTAACCTGCA
TTAATGAATCGGCCAACGCGCGGGGAGAGGCGGTTTGCGTATTGGGCGCTCTTCCGCTTCCTCGCTCACT
GACTCGCTGCGCTCGGTCGTTCGGCTGCGGCGAGCGGTATCAGCTCACTCAAAGGCGGTAATACGGTTAT
CCACAGAATCAGGGGATAACGCAGGAAAGAACATGTGAGCAAAAGGCCAGCAAAAGGCCAGGAACCGTAA
AAAGGCCGCGTTGCTGGCGTTTTTCCATAGGCTCCGCCCCCCTGACGAGCATCACAAAAATCGACGCTCA
AGTCAGAGGTGGCGAAACCCGACAGGACTATAAAGATACCAGGCGTTTCCCCCTGGAAGCTCCCTCGTGC
GCTCTCCTGTTCCGACCCTGCCGCTTACCGGATACCTGTCCGCCTTTCTCCCTTCGGGAAGCGTGGCGCT
TTCTCATAGCTCACGCTGTAGGTATCTCAGTTCGGTGTAGGTCGTTCGCTCCAAGCTGGGCTGTGTGCAC
GAACCCCCCGTTCAGCCCGACCGCTGCGCCTTATCCGGTAACTATCGTCTTGAGTCCAACCCGGTAAGAC
ACGACTTATCGCCACTGGCAGCAGCCACTGGTAACAGGATTAGCAGAGCGAGGTATGTAGGCGGTGCTAC
AGAGTTCTTGAAGTGGTGGCCTAACTACGGCTACACTAGAAGAACAGTATTTGGTATCTGCGCTCTGCTG
AAGCCAGTTACCTTCGGAAAAAGAGTTGGTAGCTCTTGATCCGGCAAACAAACCACCGCTGGTAGCGGTG
GTTTTTTTGTTTGCAAGCAGCAGATTACGCGCAGAAAAAAAGGATCTCAAGAAGATCCTTTGATCTTTTC
TACGGGGTCTGACGCTCAGTGGAACGAAAACTCACGTTAAGGGATTTTGGTCATGAGATTATCAAAAAGG
ATCTTCACCTAGATCCTTTTAAATTAAAAATGAAGTTTTAAATCAATCTAAAGTATATATGAGTAAACTT
GGTCTGACAGTTACCAATGCTTAATCAGTGAGGCACCTATCTCAGCGATCTGTCTATTTCGTTCATCCAT
AGTTGCCTGACTCCCCGTCGTGTAGATAACTACGATACGGGAGGGCTTACCATCTGGCCCCAGTGCTGCA
ATGATACCGCGAGACCCACGCTCACCGGCTCCAGATTTATCAGCAATAAACCAGCCAGCCGGAAGGGCCG
AGCGCAGAAGTGGTCCTGCAACTTTATCCGCCTCCATCCAGTCTATTAATTGTTGCCGGGAAGCTAGAGT
AAGTAGTTCGCCAGTTAATAGTTTGCGCAACGTTGTTGCCATTGCTACAGGCATCGTGGTGTCACGCTCG
TCGTTTGGTATGGCTTCATTCAGCTCCGGTTCCCAACGATCAAGGCGAGTTACATGATCCCCCATGTTGT
GCAAAAAAGCGGTTAGCTCCTTCGGTCCTCCGATCGTTGTCAGAAGTAAGTTGGCCGCAGTGTTATCACT
CATGGTTATGGCAGCACTGCATAATTCTCTTACTGTCATGCCATCCGTAAGATGCTTTTCTGTGACTGGT
GAGTACTCAACCAAGTCATTCTGAGAATAGTGTATGCGGCGACCGAGTTGCTCTTGCCCGGCGTCAATAC
GGGATAATACCGCGCCACATAGCAGAACTTTAAAAGTGCTCATCATTGGAAAACGTTCTTCGGGGCGAAA
ACTCTCAAGGATCTTACCGCTGTTGAGATCCAGTTCGATGTAACCCACTCGTGCACCCAACTGATCTTCA
GCATCTTTTACTTTCACCAGCGTTTCTGGGTGAGCAAAAACAGGAAGGCAAAATGCCGCAAAAAAGGGAA
TAAGGGCGACACGGAAATGTTGAATACTCATACTCTTCCTTTTTCAATATTATTGAAGCATTTATCAGGG
TTATTGTCTCATGAGCGGATACATATTTGAATGTATTTAGAAAAATAAACAAATAGGGGTTCCGCGCACA
TTTCCCCGAAAAGTGCCACCTGACGTCTAAGAAACCATTATTATCATGACATTAACCTATAAAAATAGGC
GTATCACGAGGCCCTTTCGTCTCGCGCGTTTCGGTGATGACGGTGAAAACCTCTGACACATGCAGCTCCC
GGAGACGGTCACAGCTTGTCTGTAAGCGGATGCCGGGAGCAGACAAGCCCGTCAGGGCGCGTCAGCGGGT
GTTGGCGGGTGTCGGGGCTGGCTTAACTATGCGGCATCAGAGCAGATTGTACTGAGAGTGCACCATATGG
ACATATTGTCGTTAGAACGCGGCTACAATTAATACATAACCTTATGTATCATACACATACG
Features (pLannotate 1.2.2; 11 found; start..end, strand, type, name):
      1..19      +  promoter       SP6 promoter: promoter for bacteriophage SP6 RNA polymerase
     89..799     +  CDS            mRuby2: mRuby2 is a basic (constitutively fluorescent) red fluorescent protein published in 2012, derived from Entacmaea quadricolor. It has moderate acid sensitivity.
    823..1010    +  terminator     ADH1 terminator: S. cerevisiae ADH1; transcription terminator for the S. cerevisiae alcohol dehydrogenase 1 (ADH1) gene
   1085..2441    +  gene           kanMX: yeast selectable marker conferring kanamycin resistance (Wach et al., 1994)
   2546..2564    -  promoter       T7 promoter: promoter for bacteriophage T7 RNA polymerase
   2586..2639    -  CDS            lacI (fragment): lac repressor; lacI; The lac repressor binds to the lac operator to inhibit transcription in E. coli. This inhibition can be relieved by adding lactose or isopropyl-β-D-thiogalactopyranoside (IPTG).
   2822..3410    -  rep_origin     ori: high-copy-number ColE1/pMB1/pBR322/pUC origin of replication
   3581..4441    -  CDS            AmpR: β-lactamase; bla; confers resistance to ampicillin, carbenicillin, and related antibiotics
   4442..4546    -  promoter       AmpR promoter: bla
   4641..4676    +  CDS            rop (fragment): Rop protein, which maintains plasmids at low copy number; rop
   4778..4829    +  misc_feature   bom (fragment): basis of mobility region from pBR322
