[The description below was written by a language model from this plasmid's Addgene catalogue record and pLannotate feature annotations shown in this document.]
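Description:
FRP1931 is a yeast gene-tagging template plasmid built on the pFA6 backbone, designed to create chromosomal fusions of a gene of interest to a yeast codon-optimized mRuby2 red fluorescent protein. It is listed as an empty backbone because it carries no target gene. Instead, it supplies a tagging module that, in pFA6-type vectors, is generally amplified by PCR with primers bearing homology to the target locus and integrated into the yeast genome by homologous recombination. In E. coli the 4.9 kb plasmid is propagated through a high-copy ColE1/pUC-type origin and selected with ampicillin via the β-lactamase gene and its native promoter. Short annotated fragments of lacI, rop and the pBR322 bom region are backbone remnants with no evident functional role.

The module begins with the mRuby2 coding sequence, cloned between PacI and AscI sites that both remain intact, so the fluorescent protein could be exchanged for another tag. No yeast promoter is annotated upstream of mRuby2, which fits its intended use: expression of the fusion would come from the promoter of the tagged gene after in-frame integration. The S. cerevisiae ADH1 terminator follows mRuby2 and ends transcription of the fusion. Immediately downstream is the kanMX cassette, a self-contained yeast marker that allows integrants to be selected by G418 (geneticin) resistance. SP6 and T7 phage promoters flank the module, and the SP6 site serves as a sequencing primer site. The plasmid is typically used to label endogenous yeast proteins in red for localization or expression studies, although the record does not describe specific applications.
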