Addgene plasmid #159306: FRP1931
Purpose: (Empty Backbone) Yeast tagging vector to create gene fusion with yeast codon optimized mRuby2 under KanMX selection
Depositing lab: Joerg Stelling. Depositing organization: ETH Zurich (Swiss Federal Institute of Technology).
Backbone
  Vector backbone: pFA6
  Vector type: Yeast Expression
  Selectable markers: KanMX
Growth in bacteria
  Bacterial resistance: Ampicillin, 100 μg/mL
  Growth temperature: 37°C
  Growth strain: DH5alpha
  Copy number: Unknown
Gene/Insert
  Gene/Insert name: mRuby2
  Species: Synthetic
  Cloning method: Restriction Enzyme; 5′ cloning site PacI (not destroyed); 3′ cloning site AscI (not destroyed)
  Sequencing primers: 5′ SP6
Terms and licenses: Academic/Nonprofit Terms; Industry Terms: Not Available to Industry
How to cite: FRP1931 was a gift from Joerg Stelling (Addgene plasmid # 159306 ; http://n2t.net/addgene:159306 ; RRID:Addgene_159306)
