>Addgene plasmid #159306 | FRP1931 | depositor partial sequence | sequence record 307778 | Result from FRO403 sequencing primer
ATTTGTATACACTTATTTTTTTTATAACTTATTTAATAATAAAAATCATAAATCATAAGAAATTCGCTTA
TTTAGAAGTGGCGCGCCTCACTTGTATAATTCATCCATACCACCACCCAAACCAGCAAATTTAGCAACAG
CGTGTTCTCTTTGAACGACGAACATTTCGTTGTCGGATTCTTCTAATCTTTCCAATCTGTGGTCAACAGC
ATGAATACCTGGCATCTTAATGTTACCGACGGTCTTTTTGGATCTGTAGGTAGTAACAAAAGAACAAGAC
AAATGACCACCACCGTCAACTTTCAAAGCCATATGAGTATAACCTCTCAAACCACCATCAGCTGGATACA
TCATTTCGGTGTTAGGTTCCCAACCTTTTGTCTTTTTTTGCATGACTGGACCGTTAGATGGAAAGTTAAC
ACCTCTAACTTGAACGTGGTAAACCAAGCAACCATCTTCCAAAGAAGTATCTTGCATAACGGTAACAACA
CCACCATCTTCGTATCTAGTAACTCTTTCCCAGGTGAAACCTTCTGGAAAAGATTGTTTGAAGAAGTCTG
GGATACCCTTTGGGTACTTAATGAAAGTTCTGGAACCGTACATGAAAGAGGTAGCCAAAATATCAAAAGC
GAATGGCAATGGACCACCTTCAATGACTTTGATTCTCATGGTTTGAGTACCCATATAAGGATTACCTTCA
CCTTCACCAGTACACTTGAATTGATGACCGTTAACAGAACCTTCCATAACGACCTTCATTCTCATGTTTT
CTTTGATCAATTCTTCACCCTTGGAAACCATGTTAATTAAACCAGCACCGTCACCGATCCGTCGACCTGC
AGCGTACGAAGCTTCAGCTGGCGGCCGCGTTCTATAGTGTCACCTAAATCGTATGTGTATGATACATAAG
GTTATGTATTAATTGTAGCCGCGTTCTAACGACAATATGTCCATATGGTGCACTCTCAGTACAATCTGCT
CTGATGCCGCATAGTTAAGCCAGCCCCGACACCCGCCAACACCCGCTGACGCGCCCTGACGGGCTTGTCT
GCTCCCGGCATCCGCTTACAGACAAGCTGTGACCGTCTCCGGGAGCTGCATGKGTCARAGGTTTTCACCG
TCATCMCCGAAACGCSCGARACGAAAGGGCCTCGTGAWACGCCTATTTTTAWAGGGTAAAGGCATGAAAA
AAAAGGGTTTCTTARACGTCAGGGGGGMMTTTTTCGGGGAAAT
